Addgene plasmid #148542: pnEA-NpG-SpDcp1opt-Y36A_AD
Purpose: Bacterial Expression of SpDcp1opt-Y36A
Depositing lab: Elisa Izaurralde. Depositing organization: Max Planck Institute for Developmental Biology. Publication: Structure of the Dcp2-Dcp1 mRNA-decapping complex in the activated conformation. Valkov E, Muthukumar S, Chang CT, Jonas S, Weichenrieder O, Izaurralde E. Nat Struct Mol Biol. 2016 Jun;23(6):574-9. doi: 10.1038/nsmb.3232. Epub 2016 May 16. PubMed 27183195.
Backbone
  Vector backbone: Unknown
  Vector type: Bacterial Expression
Growth in bacteria
  Bacterial resistance: Ampicillin, 100 μg/mL
  Growth temperature: 37°C
  Growth strain: DH5alpha
  Copy number: Low Copy
Gene/Insert
  Gene/Insert name: SpDcp1opt-Y36A
  Species: S. pombe (fission yeast)
  Entrez Gene: dcp1 (a.k.a. SPBC3B9.21)
  Cloning method: Unknown
Terms and licenses: Academic/Nonprofit Terms; Industry Terms: Not Available to Industry
Depositor comments: GeneArt clone codon optimized for expression in E.coli Plasmids from this collection were made available to the research community and donated after the lab closed. Please note that the sequence provided by the depositing laboratory may be theoretical/predicted or based on Sanger sequencing results. There may be discrepancies between sequencing results obtained by Addgene and the depositor sequence. If an Addgene verified sequence is not available, please contact before placing your order to request that our lab fully sequence the plasmid.
How to cite: pnEA-NpG-SpDcp1opt-Y36A_AD was a gift from Elisa Izaurralde (Addgene plasmid # 148542 ; http://n2t.net/addgene:148542 ; RRID:Addgene_148542)
