[The description below was written by a language model from this plasmid's Addgene catalogue record and pLannotate feature annotations shown in this document.]
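Description:
pnEA-NpG-SpDcp1opt-Y36A_AD is a 6,756 nt bacterial expression plasmid for producing a point mutant (Y36A) of the Schizosaccharomyces pombe decapping factor Dcp1 in E. coli. The catalogue lists the backbone as unknown, but the annotated features show a pET/pBR322-like architecture. It has a ColE1/pMB1-type origin together with the bom mobility region and the rop gene, which keeps copy number low and matches the record's "low copy" entry. An AmpR (β-lactamase) cassette with its own promoter provides ampicillin selection. Several fragments of the tetracycline resistance gene and the tet promoter flank the expression region. These appear to be remnants of the pBR322 ancestor interrupted by the inserted cassettes, not a functional marker.

Expression is driven by a T7 promoter followed directly by a lac operator and the strong T7 gene 10 ribosome binding site. A plasmid-borne lacI gene supplies repressor, so transcription requires a host providing T7 RNA polymerase and is inducible with IPTG. The reading frame begins with Schistosoma japonicum glutathione S-transferase, placed upstream of the dcp1 coding sequence, which gives an N-terminal GST fusion suitable for glutathione affinity purification. The short linker between the two is not annotated, so the record does not establish whether it contains a protease cleavage site. The dcp1 insert is a synthetic gene codon-optimised for E. coli. A short fragment annotated as a T7 gene 10B-derived tag lies between the insert and the T7 terminator; it may simply be residual vector sequence. The plasmid comes from structural work on the Dcp2–Dcp1 mRNA-decapping complex. The record does not state the specific role of the Y36A substitution. The sequence is depositor-supplied and may be theoretical.
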