Features (pLannotate 1.2.2; 20 found; start..end, strand, type, name):
    104..208     +  promoter       AmpR promoter: bla
    209..1069    +  CDS            AmpR: β-lactamase; bla; confers resistance to ampicillin, carbenicillin, and related antibiotics
   1240..1828    +  rep_origin     ori: high-copy-number ColE1/pMB1/pBR322/pUC origin of replication
   2014..2156    -  misc_feature   bom: basis of mobility region from pBR322
   2258..2449    -  CDS            rop: Rop protein, which maintains plasmids at low copy number; rop
   2466..2846    +  CDS            YPB1_ECOLX: Protein predicted: Swiss-Prot protein existence level 4. From Escherichia coli.
   3088..3712    -  CDS            TcR (fragment): tetracycline efflux protein; tet; confers resistance to tetracycline
   3727..3748    -  protein_bind   CAP binding site: CAP binding activates transcription in the presence of cAMP. E. coli catabolite activator protein
   3761..4843    -  CDS            lacI: lac repressor; lacI; The lac repressor binds to the lac operator to inhibit transcription in E. coli. This inhibition can be relieved by adding lactose or isopropyl-β-D-thiogalactopyranoside (IPTG).
   4844..4921    -  promoter       lacI promoter: lacI
   4929..5208    -  CDS            TcR (fragment): tetracycline efflux protein; tet; confers resistance to tetracycline
   5230..5248    +  promoter       T7 promoter: promoter for bacteriophage T7 RNA polymerase
   5249..5273    +  protein_bind   lac operator: The lac repressor binds to the lac operator to inhibit transcription in E. coli. This inhibition can be relieved by adding lactose or isopropyl-β-D-thiogalactopyranoside (IPTG). lac repressor encoded by lacI
   5288..5310    +  RBS            RBS: efficient ribosome binding site from bacteriophage T7 gene 10 (Olins and Rangwala, 1989)
   5321..5971    +  CDS            GST: glutathione S-transferase from Schistosoma japonicum
   6019..6399    +  CDS            dcp1: DCP1_SCHPO - Experimental evidence at protein level: Swiss-Prot protein existence level 1. Component of the decapping complex necessary for the degradation of mRNAs, both in normal mRNA turnover and in nonsense- mediated mRNA decay. Removes the 7-methyl guanine cap structure from mRNA molecules, yielding a 5'-phosphorylated mRNA fragment and 7m-GDP. Decapping is the major pathway of mRNA degradation in yeast. It occurs through deadenylation, decapping and subsequent 5' to 3' exonucleolytic decay of the transcript body. From Schizosaccharomyces pombe (strain 972 / ATCC 24843) (Fission yeast).
   6440..6489    +  CDS            SET1 (fragment): solubility-enhancement tag derived from T7 phage gene 10B
   6497..6544    +  terminator     T7 terminator: transcription terminator for bacteriophage T7 RNA polymerase
   6567..6671    -  CDS            TcR (fragment): tetracycline efflux protein; tet; confers resistance to tetracycline
   6719..6747    -  promoter       tet promoter: E. coli promoter for tetracycline efflux protein gene
>Addgene plasmid #148542 | pnEA-NpG-SpDcp1opt-Y36A_AD | depositor full sequence | sequence record 290990 | Full Sequence
TTCTTGAAGACGAAAGGGCCTCGTGATACGCCTATTTTTATAGGTTAATGTCATGATAATAATGGTTTCT
TAGACGTCAGGTGGCACTTTTCGGGGAAATGTGCGCGGAACCCCTATTTGTTTATTTTTCTAAATACATT
CAAATATGTATCCGCTCATGAGACAATAACCCTGATAAATGCTTCAATAATATTGAAAAAGGAAGAGTAT
GAGTATTCAACATTTCCGTGTCGCCCTTATTCCCTTTTTTGCGGCATTTTGCCTTCCTGTTTTTGCTCAC
CCAGAAACGCTGGTGAAAGTAAAAGATGCTGAAGATCAGTTGGGTGCACGAGTGGGTTACATCGAACTGG
ATCTCAACAGCGGTAAGATCCTTGAGAGTTTTCGCCCCGAAGAACGTTTTCCAATGATGAGCACTTTTAA
AGTTCTGCTATGTGGCGCGGTATTATCCCGTGTTGACGCCGGGCAAGAGCAACTCGGTCGCCGCATACAC
TATTCTCAGAATGACTTGGTTGAGTACTCACCAGTCACAGAAAAGCATCTTACGGATGGCATGACAGTAA
GAGAATTATGCAGTGCTGCCATAACCATGAGTGATAACACTGCGGCCAACTTACTTCTGACAACGATCGG
AGGACCGAAGGAGCTAACCGCTTTTTTGCACAACATGGGGGATCATGTAACTCGCCTTGATCGTTGGGAA
CCGGAGCTGAATGAAGCCATACCAAACGACGAGCGTGACACCACGATGCCTGCAGCAATGGCAACAACGT
TGCGCAAACTATTAACTGGCGAACTACTTACTCTAGCTTCCCGGCAACAATTAATAGACTGGATGGAGGC
GGATAAAGTTGCAGGACCACTTCTGCGCTCGGCCCTTCCGGCTGGCTGGTTTATTGCTGATAAATCTGGA
GCCGGTGAGCGTGGGTCTCGCGGTATCATTGCAGCACTGGGGCCAGATGGTAAGCCCTCCCGTATCGTAG
TTATCTACACGACGGGGAGTCAGGCAACTATGGATGAACGAAATAGACAGATCGCTGAGATAGGTGCCTC
ACTGATTAAGCATTGGTAACTGTCAGACCAAGTTTACTCATATATACTTTAGATTGATTTAAAACTTCAT
TTTTAATTTAAAAGGATCTAGGTGAAGATCCTTTTTGATAATCTCATGACCAAAATCCCTTAACGTGAGT
TTTCGTTCCACTGAGCGTCAGACCCCGTAGAAAAGATCAAAGGATCTTCTTGAGATCCTTTTTTTCTGCG
CGTAATCTGCTGCTTGCAAACAAAAAAACCACCGCTACCAGCGGTGGTTTGTTTGCCGGATCAAGAGCTA
CCAACTCTTTTTCCGAAGGTAACTGGCTTCAGCAGAGCGCAGATACCAAATACTGTCCTTCTAGTGTAGC
CGTAGTTAGGCCACCACTTCAAGAACTCTGTAGCACCGCCTACATACCTCGCTCTGCTAATCCTGTTACC
AGTGGCTGCTGCCAGTGGCGATAAGTCGTGTCTTACCGGGTTGGACTCAAGACGATAGTTACCGGATAAG
GCGCAGCGGTCGGGCTGAACGGGGGGTTCGTGCACACAGCCCAGCTTGGAGCGAACGACCTACACCGAAC
TGAGATACCTACAGCGTGAGCTATGAGAAAGCGCCACGCTTCCCGAAGGGAGAAAGGCGGACAGGTATCC
GGTAAGCGGCAGGGTCGGAACAGGAGAGCGCACGAGGGAGCTTCCAGGGGGAAACGCCTGGTATCTTTAT
AGTCCTGTCGGGTTTCGCCACCTCTGACTTGAGCGTCGATTTTTGTGATGCTCGTCAGGGGGGCGGAGCC
TATGGAAAAACGCCAGCAACGCGGCCTTTTTACGGTTCCTGGCCTTTTGCTGGCCTTTTGCTCACATGTT
CTTTCCTGCGTTATCCCCTGATTCTGTGGATAACCGTATTACCGCCTTTGAGTGAGCTGATACCGCTCGC
CGCAGCCGAACGACCGAGCGCAGCGAGTCAGTGAGCGAGGAAGCGGAAGAGCGCCTGATGCGGTATTTTC
TCCTTACGCATCTGTGCGGTATTTCACACCGCATATATGGTGCACTCTCAGTACAATCTGCTCTGATGCC
GCATAGTTAAGCCAGTATACACTCCGCTATCGCTACGTGACTGGGTCATGGCTGCGCCCCGACACCCGCC
AACACCCGCTGACGCGCCCTGACGGGCTTGTCTGCTCCCGGCATCCGCTTACAGACAAGCTGTGACCGTC
TCCGGGAGCTGCATGTGTCAGAGGTTTTCACCGTCATCACCGAAACGCGCGAGGCAGCTGCGGTAAAGCT
CATCAGCGTGGTCGTGAAGCGATTCACAGATGTCTGCCTGTTCATCCGCGTCCAGCTCGTTGAGTTTCTC
CAGAAGCGTTAATGTCTGGCTTCTGATAAAGCGGGCCATGTTAAGGGCGGTTTTTTCCTGTTTGGTCACT
GATGCCTCCGTGTAAGGGGGATTTCTGTTCATGGGGGTAATGATACCGATGAAACGAGAGAGGATGCTCA
CGATACGGGTTACTGATGATGAACATGCCCGGTTACTGGAACGTTGTGAGGGTAAACAACTGGCGGTATG
GATGCGGCGGGACCAGAGAAAAATCACTCAGGGTCAATGCCAGCGCTTCGTTAATACAGATGTAGGTGTT
CCACAGGGTAGCCAGCAGCATCCTGCGATGCAGATCCGGAACATAATGGTGCAGGGCGCTGACTTCCGCG
TTTCCAGACTTTACGAAACACGGAAACCGAAGACCATTCATGTTGTTGCTCAGGTCGCAGACGTTTTGCA
GCAGCAGTCGCTTCACGTTCGCTCGCGTATCGGTGATTCATTCTGCTAACCAGTAAGGCAACCCCGCCAG
CCTAGCCGGGTCCTCAACGACAGGAGCACGATCATGCGCACCCGTGGCCAGGACCCAACGCTGCCCGAGA
TGCGCCGCGTGCGGCTGCTGGAGATGGCGGACGCGATGGATATGTTCTGCCAAGGGTTGGTTTGCGCATT
CACAGTTCTCCGCAAGAATTGATTGGCTCCAATTCTTGGAGTGGTGAATCCGTTAGCGAGGTGCCGCCGG
CTTCCATTCAGGTCGAGGTGGCCCGGCTCCATGCACCGCGACGCAACGCGGGGAGGCAGACAAGGTATAG
GGCGGCGCCTACAATCCATGCCAACCCGTTCCATGTGCTCGCCGAGGCGGCATAAATCGCCGTGACGATC
AGCGGTCCAGTGATCGAAGTTAGGCTGGTAAGAGCCGCGAGCGATCCTTGAAGCTGTCCCTGATGGTCGT
CATCTACCTGCCTGGACAGCATGGCCTGCAACGCGGGCATCCCGATGCCGCCGGAAGCGAGAAGAATCAT
AATGGGGAAGGCCATCCAGCCTCGCGTCGCGAACGCCAGCAAGACGTAGCCCAGCGCGTCGGCCGCCATG
CCGGCGATAATGGCCTGCTTCTCGCCGAAACGTTTGGTGGCGGGACCAGTGACGAAGGCTTGAGCGAGGG
CGTGCAAGATTCCGAATACCGCAAGCGACAGGCCGATCATCGTCGCGCTCCAGCGAAAGCGGTCCTCGCC
GAAAATGACCCAGAGCGCTGCCGGCACCTGTCCTACGAGTTGCATGATAAAGAAGACAGTCATAAGTGCG
GCGACGATAGTCATGCCCCGCGCCCACCGGAAGGAGCTGACTGGGTTGAAGGCTCTCAAGGGCATCGGTC
GAGATCCCGGTGCCTAATGAGTGAGCTAACTTACATTAATTGCGTTGCGCTCACTGCCCGCTTTCCAGTC
GGGAAACCTGTCGTGCCAGCTGCATTAATGAATCGGCCAACGCGCGGGGAGAGGCGGTTTGCGTATTGGG
CGCCAGGGTGGTTTTTCTTTTCACCAGTGAGACGGGCAACAGCTGATTGCCCTTCACCGCCTGGCCCTGA
GAGAGTTGCAGCAAGCGGTCCACGCTGGTTTGCCCCAGCAGGCGAAAATCCTGTTTGATGGTGGTTAACG
GCGGGATATAACATGAGCTGTCTTCGGTATCGTCGTATCCCACTACCGAGATATCCGCACCAACGCGCAG
CCCGGACTCGGTAATGGCGCGCATTGCGCCCAGCGCCATCTGATCGTTGGCAACCAGCATCGCAGTGGGA
ACGATGCCCTCATTCAGCATTTGCATGGTTTGTTGAAAACCGGACATGGCACTCCAGTCGCCTTCCCGTT
CCGCTATCGGCTGAATTTGATTGCGAGTGAGATATTTATGCCAGCCAGCCAGACGCAGACGCGCCGAGAC
AGAACTTAATGGGCCCGCTAACAGCGCGATTTGCTGGTGACCCAATGCGACCAGATGCTCCACGCCCAGT
CGCGTACCGTCTTCATGGGAGAAAATAATACTGTTGATGGGTGTCTGGTCAGAGACATCAAGAAATAACG
CCGGAACATTAGTGCAGGCAGCTTCCACAGCAATGGCATCCTGGTCATCCAGCGGATAGTTAATGATCAG
CCCACTGACGCGTTGCGCGAGAAGATTGTGCACCGCCGCTTTACAGGCTTCGACGCCGCTTCGTTCTACC
ATCGACACCACCACGCTGGCACCCAGTTGATCGGCGCGAGATTTAATCGCCGCGACAATTTGCGACGGCG
CGTGCAGGGCCAGACTGGAGGTGGCAACGCCAATCAGCAACGACTGTTTGCCCGCCAGTTGTTGTGCCAC
GCGGTTGGGAATGTAATTCAGCTCCGCCATCGCCGCTTCCACTTTTTCCCGCGTTTTCGCAGAAACGTGG
CTGGCCTGGTTCACCACGCGGGAAACGGTCTGATAAGAGACACCGGCATACTCTGCGACATCGTATAACG
TTACTGGTTTCACATTCACCACCCTGAATTGACTCTCTTCCGGGCGCTATCATGCCATACCGCGAAAGGT
TTTGCGCCATTCGATGGTGTCCGGGATCTCGACGCTCTCCCTTATGCGACTCCTGCATTAGGAAGCAGCC
CAGTAGTAGGTTGAGGCCGTTGAGCACCGCCGCCGCAAGGAATGGTGCATGCAAGGAGATGGCGCCCAAC
AGTCCCCCGGCCACGGGGCCTGCCACCATACCCACGCCGAAACAAGCGCTCATGAGCCCGAAGTGGCGAG
CCCGATCTTCCCCATCGGTGATGTCGGCGATATAGGCGCCAGCAACCGCACCTGTGGCGCCGGTGATGCC
GGCCACGATGCGTCCGGCGTAGAGGATCGAGATCTCGATCCCGCGAAATTAATACGACTCACTATAGGGG
AATTGTGAGCGGATAACAATTCCCCACTAGTAATAATTTTGTTTAACTTTAAGAAGGAGATATACCATGG
CCCCTATACTAGGTTATTGGAAAATTAAGGGCCTTGTGCAACCCACTCGACTTCTTTTGGAATATCTTGA
AGAAAAATATGAAGAGCATTTGTATGAGCGCGATGAAGGTGATAAATGGCGAAACAAAAAGTTTGAATTG
GGTTTGGAGTTTCCCAATCTTCCTTATTATATTGATGGTGATGTTAAATTAACACAGTCTATGGCCATCA
TACGTTATATAGCTGACAAGCACAACATGTTGGGTGGTTGTCCAAAAGAGCGTGCAGAGATTTCAATGCT
TGAAGGAGCGGTTTTGGATATTAGATACGGTGTTTCGAGAATTGCATATAGTAAAGACTTTGAAACTCTC
AAAGTTGATTTTCTTAGCAAGCTACCTGAAATGCTGAAAATGTTCGAAGATCGTTTATGTCATAAAACAT
ATTTAAATGGTGATCATGTAACCCATCCTGACTTCATGTTGTATGACGCTCTTGATGTTGTTTTATACAT
GGACCCAATGTGCCTGGATGCGTTCCCAAAATTAGTTTGTTTTAAAAAACGTATTGAAGCTATCCCACAA
ATTGATAAGTACTTGAAATCCAGCAAGTATATAGCATGGCCTTTGCAGGGCTGGCAAGCCACGTTTGGTG
GTGGCGACCATCCGCCAAAATCGGATGGTACCGGCAGCGGCCTGGAAGTTCTGTTCCAGGGGCCCCATAT
GGAAGATGAAAACATTCTGCGCAATGCAGTTAATCTGCAGGTTCTGAAATTCCACTATCCGGAAATTGAA
AGCATTATCGATATTGCAAGCCATGTTGCCGTGGCTCAGTTTGATGTTGGTAGCCAGAAATGGCTGAAAA
CCAGCATTGAAGGCACCTTTTTTCTGGTTAAAGATCAGCGTGCACGTGTGGGTTATGTTATTCTGAATCG
TAATAGTCCGGAAAACCTGTACCTGTTTATTAACCATCCGAGCAATGTTCATCTGGTGGATCGTTATCTG
ATTCATCGTACCGAAAATCAGCATGTTGTTGGTCTGTGGATGTTTGATCCGAATGATATGAGCCGCATTT
TTAACATCGTTAAAGAAAGCCTGCTGCGCTAAGGATCCTAATAGTCTAGAGCTAGCCCTAGGAGATCCGG
CTGCTAACAAAGCCCGAAAGGAAGCTGAGTTGGCTGCTGCCACCGCTGAGCAATAACTAGCATAACCCCT
TGGGGCCTCTAAACGGGTCTTGAGGGGTTTTTTGCTGAAAGGAGGAACTATATCCGGATATCCCGCAAGA
GGCCCGGCAGTACCGGCATAACCAAGCCTATGCCTACAGCATCCAGGGTGACGGTGCCGAGGATGACGAT
GAGCGCATTGTTAGATTTCATACACGGTGCCTGACTGCGTTAGCAATTTAACTGTGATAAACTACCGCAT
TAAAGCTTATCGATGATAAGCTGTCAAACATGAGAA
